Addgene plasmid #66319: GPR142-Tango
Purpose: Expression of G protein-coupled receptors for PRESTO-Tango: parallel receptorome expression and screening via transcriptional output, with transcriptional activation following arrestin translocation
Depositing lab: Bryan Roth. Publication: PRESTO-Tango as an open-source resource for interrogation of the druggable human GPCRome. Kroeze WK, Sassano MF, Huang XP, Lansu K, McCorvy JD, Giguere PM, Sciaky N, Roth BL. Nat Struct Mol Biol. 2015 May;22(5):362-9. doi: 10.1038/nsmb.3014. Epub 2015 Apr 20. PubMed 25895059.
Backbone
  Vector backbone: empty Tango
  Backbone size w/o insert (bp): 6632
  Vector type: Mammalian Expression
  Selectable markers: Neomycin (select with G418)
Growth in bacteria
  Bacterial resistance: Ampicillin, 100 μg/mL
  Growth temperature: 37°C
  Growth strain: DH5alpha
  Copy number: High Copy
Gene/Insert
  Gene/Insert name: GPR142
  Species: H. sapiens (human)
  Insert size (bp): 1386
  Entrez Gene: GPR142 (a.k.a. PGR2)
  Promoter: CMV
  Tag / fusion protein: FLAG (N terminal on backbone)
  Cloning method: Restriction Enzyme; 5′ cloning site NotI (not destroyed); 3′ cloning site XhoI (unknown if destroyed)
  Sequencing primers: 5′ CMV-F; 3′ Tet-R
Terms and licenses: Academic/Nonprofit Terms; Industry Terms: Not Available to Industry
Depositor comments: Please note: Most of the PRESTO-Tango vectors do not contain the XhoI cut site downstream of the tTA sequence and instead carry an XbaI site. If you need to perform an XhoI digest we recommend sequencing with a forward primer at the C-terminus of tTA to determine which of the two sites is present. Suggested primer: 5-gagctccacttagacggcgagg-3. Original backbone was pcDNA3.1(+). These plasmids were generated as part of the Illuminating the Druggable Genome (IDG) program sponsored by the NIH Common Fund. The goal of this program is to identify, gather, and distribute information and resources for proteins that currently are not well-studied yet belong to commonly drug-targeted protein families: protein kinases, non-olfactory G-protein coupled receptors (GPCRs), and ion channels. The IDG program is designed to develop fundamental research tools for understudied proteins, elucidate their function, and disseminate the IDG-related resources and data to the greater scientific community.
How to cite: GPR142-Tango was a gift from Bryan Roth (Addgene plasmid # 66319 ; http://n2t.net/addgene:66319 ; RRID:Addgene_66319)
