[The description below was written by a language model from this plasmid's Addgene catalogue record.]
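Description:
GPR142-Tango is a mammalian expression plasmid from the PRESTO-Tango collection, built on an "empty Tango" backbone that the depositor notes was derived from pcDNA3.1(+). It is propagated as a high-copy plasmid in E. coli under ampicillin selection. It also carries a neomycin resistance marker, so transfected mammalian cells can be selected with G418. No feature table accompanies the record, so details such as the origin of replication and polyadenylation signals are not explicitly listed.

The payload is the human GPR142 coding sequence (also known as PGR2, about 1.4 kb), expressed from the CMV promoter. An N-terminal FLAG tag is supplied by the backbone, which allows detection of the receptor. The insert was cloned by restriction enzymes with NotI at the 5′ end. The 3′ site is recorded as XhoI, but the depositor cautions that most vectors in this series carry an XbaI site rather than XhoI downstream of the tTA sequence. That comment indicates the receptor is fused at its C-terminal side to the tetracycline transactivator tTA. The intervening elements of the Tango module are not itemised in the record.

According to the stated purpose, arrestin translocation to the activated receptor leads to transcriptional activation, giving a transcriptional readout of receptor engagement that does not depend on which G protein the receptor couples to. The plasmid is intended for parallel screening of ligands across the GPCR repertoire. It was produced within a programme that develops tools for understudied members of druggable protein families, including non-olfactory GPCRs such as GPR142.
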