>Addgene plasmid #66319 | GPR142-Tango | depositor partial sequence | sequence record 113251 | empty Tango
GACGGATCGGGAGATCTCCCGATCCCCTATGGTGCACTCTCAGTACAATCTGCTCTGATGCCGCATAGTT
AAGCCAGTATCTGCTCCCTGCTTGTGTGTTGGAGGTCGCTGAGTAGTGCGCGAGCAAAATTTAAGCTACA
ACAAGGCAAGGCTTGACCGACAATTGCATGAAGAATCTGCTTAGGGTTAGGCGTTTTGCGCTGCTTCGCG
ATGTACGGGCCAGATATACGCGTTGACATTGATTATTGACTAGTTATTAATAGTAATCAATTACGGGGTC
ATTAGTTCATAGCCCATATATGGAGTTCCGCGTTACATAACTTACGGTAAATGGCCCGCCTGGCTGACCG
CCCAACGACCCCCGCCCATTGACGTCAATAATGACGTATGTTCCCATAGTAACGCCAATAGGGACTTTCC
ATTGACGTCAATGGGTGGAGTATTTACGGTAAACTGCCCACTTGGCAGTACATCAAGTGTATCATATGCC
AAGTACGCCCCCTATTGACGTCAATGACGGTAAATGGCCCGCCTGGCATTATGCCCAGTACATGACCTTA
TGGGACTTTCCTACTTGGCAGTACATCTACGTATTAGTCATCGCTATTACCATGGTGATGCGGTTTTGGC
AGTACATCAATGGGCGTGGATAGCGGTTTGACTCACGGGGATTTCCAAGTCTCCACCCCATTGACGTCAA
TGGGAGTTTGTTTTGGCACCAAAATCAACGGGACTTTCCAAAATGTCGTAACAACTCCGCCCCATTGACG
CAAATGGGCGGTAGGCGTGTACGGTGGGAGGTCTATATAAGCAGAGCTCTCTGGCTAACTAGAGAACCCA
CTGCTTACTGGCTTATCGAAATTAATACGACTCACTATAGGGAGACCCAAGCTGGCTAGCGTTTAAACTT
AAGCTTGGTACCGAGCTCGGATCCACTAGTCCAGTGTGGTGGAATTCTGCAGATATCCAGCACAGTGGCG
GCCGCGCCACCATGAAGACGATCATCGCCCTGAGCTACATCTTCTGCCTGGTATTCGCCGACTACAAGGA
CGATGATGACGCCAGCATCGATACCGGTGGACGCACCCCACCCAGCCTGGGTCCCCAAGATGAGTCCTGC
ACCACCGCCAGCTCCTCCCTGGCCAAGGACACTTCATCGACCGGTGAGAACCTGTACTTCCAGCTAAGAT
TAGATAAAAGTAAAGTGATTAACAGCGCATTAGAGCTGCTTAATGAGGTCGGAATCGAAGGTTTAACAAC
CCGTAAACTCGCCCAGAAGCTAGGTGTAGAGCAGCCTACATTGTATTGGCATGTAAAAAATAAGCGGGCT
TTGCTCGACGCCTTAGCCATTGAGATGTTAGATAGGCACCATACTCACTTTTGCCCTTTAGAAGGGGAAA
GCTGGCAAGATTTTTTACGTAATAACGCTAAAAGTTTTAGATGTGCTTTACTAAGTCATCGCGATGGAGC
AAAAGTACATTTAGGTACACGGCCTACAGAAAAACAGTATGAAACTCTCGAAAATCAATTAGCCTTTTTA
TGCCAACAAGGTTTTTCACTAGAGAATGCATTATATGCACTCAGCGCTGTGGGGCATTTTACTTTAGGTT
GCGTATTGGAAGATCAAGAGCATCAAGTCGCTAAAGAAGAAAGGGAAACACCTACTACTGATAGTATGCC
GCCATTATTACGACAAGCTATCGAATTATTTGATCACCAAGGTGCAGAGCCAGCCTTCTTATTCGGCCTT
GAATTGATCATATGCGGATTAGAAAAACAACTTAAATGTGAAAGTGGGTCCGCGTACAGCCGCGCGCGTA
CGAAAAACAATTACGGGTCTACCATCGAGGGCCTGCTCGATCTCCCGGACGACGACGCCCCCGAAGAGGC
GGGGCTGGCGGCTCCGCGCCTGTCCTTTCTCCCCGCGGGACACACGCGCAGACTGTCGACGGCCCCCCCG
ACCGATGTCAGCCTGGGGGACGAGCTCCACTTAGACGGCGAGGACGTGGCGATGGCGCATGCCGACGCGC
TAGACGATTTCGATCTGGACATGTTGGGGGACGGGGATTCCCCGGGTCCGGGATTTACCCCCCACGACTC
CGCCCCCTACGGCGCTCTGGATATGGCCGACTTCGAGTTTGAGCAGATGTTTACCGATGCCCTTGGAATT
GACGAGTACGGTGGGTAGCTCGAGTCTAGAGGGCCCGTTTAAACCCGCTGATCAGCCTCGACTGTGCCTT
CTAGTTGCCAGCCATCTGTTGTTTGCCCCTCCCCCGTGCCTTCCTTGACCCTGGAAGGTGCCACTCCCAC
TGTCCTTTCCTAATAAAATGAGGAAATTGCATCGCATTGTCTGAGTAGGTGTCATTCTATTCTGGGGGGT
GGGGTGGGGCAGGACAGCAAGGGGGAGGATTGGGAAGACAATAGCAGGCATGCTGGGGATGCGGTGGGCT
CTATGGCTTCTGAGGCGGAAAGAACCAGCTGGGGCTCTAGGGGGTATCCCC
[124 nt withheld, positions 2502-2625]
C
[91 nt withheld, positions 2627-2717]
A
[49 nt withheld, positions 2719-2767]
CCTTTGACGTTGGAGTCCACGTTCTTT
[37 nt withheld, positions 2795-2831]
ACCCTATCTCGGTCTATTCTTTTGATTTATAAGGGATTTTGCCGATTTCGGCCTATTGGTTAAAAAATGA
GCTGATTTAACAAAAATTTAACGCGAATTAATTCTGTGGAATGTGTGTCAGTTAGGGTGTGGAAAGTCCC
CAGGCTCCCCAGCAGGCAGAAGTATGCAAAGCATGCATCTCAATTAGTCAGCAACCAGGTGTGGAAAGTC
CCCAGGCTCCCCAGCAGGCAGAAGTATGCAAAGCATGCATCTCAATTAGTCAGCAACCATAGTCCCGCCC
CTAACTCCGCCCATCCCGCCCCTAACTCCGCCCAGTTCCGCCCATTCTCCGCCCCATGGCTGACTAATTT
TTTTTATTTATGCAGAGGCCGAGGCCGCCTCTGCCTCTGAGCTATTCCAGAAGTAGTGAGGAGGCTTTTT
TGGAGGCCTAGGCTTTTGCAAAAAGCTCCCGGGAGCTTGTATATCCATTTTCGGATCTGATCAAGAGACA
GGATGAGGATCGTTTCGCATGATTGAACAAGATGGATTGCACGCAGGTTCTCCGGCCGCTTGGGTGGAGA
GGCTATTCGGCTATGACTGGGCACAACAGACAATCGGCTGCTCTGATGCCGCCGTGTTCCGGCTGTCAGC
GCAGGGGCGCCCGGTTCTTTTTGTCAAGACCGACCTGTCCGGTGCCCTGAATGAACTGCAGGACGAGGCA
GCGCGGCTATCGTGGCTGGCCACGACGGGCGTTCCTTGCGCAGCTGTGCTCGACGTTGTCACTGAAGCGG
GAAGGGACTGGCTGCTATTGGGCGAAGTGCCGGGGCAGGATCTCCTGTCATCTCACCTTGCTCCTGCCGA
GAAAGTATCCATCATGGCTGATGCAATGCGGCGGCTGCATACGCTTGATCCGGCTACCTGCCCATTCGAC
CACCAAGCGAAACATCGCATCGAGCGAGCACGTACTCGGATGGAAGCCGGTCTTGTCGATCAGGATGATC
TGGACGAAGAGCATCAGGGGCTCGCGCCAGCCGAACTGTTCGCCAGGCTCAAGGCGCGCATGCCCGACGG
CGAGGATCTCGTCGTGACCCATGGCGATGCCTGCTTGCCGAATATCATGGTGGAAAATGGCCGCTTTTCT
GGATTCATCGACTGTGGCCGGCTGGGTGTGGCGGACCGCTATCAGGACATAGCGTTGGCTACCCGTGATA
TTGCTGAAGAGCTTGGCGGCGAATGGGCTGACCGCTTCCTCGTGCTTTACGGTATCGCCGCTCCCGATTC
GCAGCGCATCGCCTTCTATCGCCTTCTTGACGAGTTCTTCTGAGCGGGACTCTGGGGTTCGAAATGACCG
ACCAAGCGACGCCCAACCTGCCATCACGAGATTTCGATTCCACCGCCGCCTTCTATGAAAGGTTGGGCTT
CGGAATCGTTTTCCGGGACGCCGGCTGGATGATCCTCCAGCGCGGGGATCTCATGCTGGAGTTCTTCGCC
CACCCCAACTTGTTTATTGCAGCTTATAATGGTTACAAATAAAGCAATAGCATCACAAATTTCACAAATA
AAGCATTTTTTTCACTGCATTCTAGTTGTGGTTTGTCCAAACTCATCAATGTATCTTATCATGTCTGTAT
ACCGTCGACCTCTAGCTAGAGCTTGGCGTAATCATGGTCATAGCTGTTTCCTGTGTGAAATTGTTATCCG
CTCACAATTCCACACAACATACGAGCCGGAAGCATAAAGTGTAAAGCCTGGGGTGCCTAATGAGTGAGCT
AACTCACATTAATTGCGTTGCGCTCACTGCCCGCTTTCCAGTCGGGAAACCTGTCGTGCCAGCTGCATTA
ATGAATCGGCCAACGCGCGGGGAGAGGCGGTTTGCGTATTGGGCGCTCTTCCGCTTCCTCGCTCACTGAC
TCGCTGCGCTCGGTCGTTCGGCTGCGGCGAGCGGTATCAGCTCACTCAAAGGCGGTAATACGGTTATCCA
CAGAATCAGGGGATAACGCAGGAAAGAACATGTGAGCAAAAGGCCAGCAAAAGGCCAGGAACCGTAAAAA
GGCCGCGTTGCTGGCGTTTTTCCATAGGCTCCGCCCCCCTGACGAGCATCACAAAAATCGACGCTCAAGT
CAGAGGTGGCGAAACCCGACAGGACTATAAAGATACCAGGCGTTTCCCCCTGGAAGCTCCCTCGTGCGCT
CTCCTGTTCCGACCCTGCCGCTTACCGGATACCTGTCCGCCTTTCTCCCTTCGGGAAGCGTGGCGCTTTC
TCATAGCTCACGCTGTAGGTATCTCAGTTCGGTGTAGGTCGTTCGCTCCAAGCTGGGCTGTGTGCACGAA
CCCCCCGTTCAGCCCGACCGCTGCGCCTTATCCGGTAACTATCGTCTTGAGTCCAACCCGGTAAGACACG
ACTTATCGCCACTGGCAGCAGCCACTGGTAACAGGATTAGCAGAGCGAGGTATGTAGGCGGTGCTACAGA
GTTCTTGAAGTGGTGGCCTAACTACGGCTACACTAGAAGAACAGTATTTGGTATCTGCGCTCTGCTGAAG
CCAGTTACCTTCGGAAAAAGAGTTGGTAGCTCTTGATCCGGCAAACAAACCACCGCTGGTAGCGGTTTTT
TTGTTTGCAAGCAGCAGATTACGCGCAGAAAAAAAGGATCTCAAGAAGATCCTTTGATCTTTTCTACGGG
GTCTGACGCTCAGTGGAACGAAAACTCACGTTAAGGGATTTTGGTCATGAGATTATCAAAAAGGATCTTC
ACCTAGATCCTTTTAAATTAAAAATGAAGTTTTAAATCAATCTAAAGTATATATGAGTAAACTTGGTCTG
ACAGTTACCAATGCTTAATCAGTGAGGCACCTATCTCAGCGATCTGTCTATTTCGTTCATCCATAGTTGC
CTGACTCCCCGTCGTGTAGATAACTACGATACGGGAGGGCTTACCATCTGGCCCCAGTGCTGCAATGATA
CCGCGAGACCCACGCTCACCGGCTCCAGATTTATCAGCAATAAACCAGCCAGCCGGAAGGGCCGAGCGCA
GAAGTGGTCCTGCAACTTTATCCGCCTCCATCCAGTCTATTAATTGTTGCCGGGAAGCTAGAGTAAGTAG
TTCGCCAGTTAATAGTTTGCGCAACGTTGTTGCCATTGCTACAGGCATCGTGGTGTCACGCTCGTCGTTT
GGTATGGCTTCATTCAGCTCCGGTTCCCAACGATCAAGGCGAGTTACATGATCCCCCATGTTGTGCAAAA
AAGCGGTTAGCTCCTTCGGTCCTCCGATCGTTGTCAGAAGTAAGTTGGCCGCAGTGTTATCACTCATGGT
TATGGCAGCACTGCATAATTCTCTTACTGTCATGCCATCCGTAAGATGCTTTTCTGTGACTGGTGAGTAC
TCAACCAAGTCATTCTGAGAATAGTGTATGCGGCGACCGAGTTGCTCTTGCCCGGCGTCAATACGGGATA
ATACCGCGCCACATAGCAGAACTTTAAAAGTGCTCATCATTGGAAAACGTTCTTCGGGGCGAAAACTCTC
AAGGATCTTACCGCTGTTGAGATCCAGTTCGATGTAACCCACTCGTGCACCCAACTGATCTTCAGCATCT
TTTACTTTCACCAGCGTTTCTGGGTGAGCAAAAACAGGAAGGCAAAATGCCGCAAAAAAGGGAATAAGGG
CGACACGGAAATGTTGAATACTCATACTCTTCCTTTTTCAATATTATTGAAGCATTTATCAGGGTTATTG
TCTCATGAGCGGATACATATTTGAATGTATTTAGAAAAATAAACAAATAGGGGTTCCGCGCACATTTCCC
CGAAAAGTGCCACCTGACGTC
