>Addgene plasmid #66319 | GPR142-Tango | depositor partial sequence | sequence record 113252 | GPR142
ATGTCTATTATGATGCTTCCCATGGAGCAGAAGATCCAGTGGGTGCCCACTAGTCTTCAGGACATCACAG
CTGTGCTGGGTACCGAAGCCTACACCGAAGAAGATAAGAGCATGGTGAGTCACGCTCAGAAAAGTCAGCA
CTCTTGCCTCTCTCACAGCCGGTGGCTGAGAAGCCCCCAGGTAACGGGCGGCAGCTGGGACCTCAGAATA
CGACCCAGTAAAGACAGTAGTAGCTTCAGGCAGGCTCAGTGCCTGCGGAAAGATCCCGGTGCTAATAACC
ACCTGGAATCACAGGGGGTACGGGGCACTGCTGGGGACGCTGACAGAGAGCTGAGAGGACCTTCAGAGAA
GGCTACGGCAGGCCAGCCTCGGGTTACTCTGTTGCCCACGCCACATGTATCCGGTCTGTCACAGGAATTT
GAGAGTCATTGGCCCGAAATCGCAGAAAGGAGCCCTTGCGTCGCTGGTGTGATTCCAGTGATTTATTACA
GCGTACTCCTGGGGCTGGGTCTTCCGGTCTCTCTTTTGACCGCTGTTGCTCTCGCAAGACTGGCAACGCG
CACCCGGCGGCCTAGTTATTACTATCTGCTGGCCTTGACAGCTAGCGACATCATCATCCAGGTTGTGATT
GTGTTCGCAGGATTCCTTCTCCAGGGAGCCGTCTTGGCTAGACAGGTGCCTCAGGCCGTTGTCAGGACGG
CAAATATACTGGAGTTTGCCGCCAACCACGCCAGTGTGTGGATCGCCATTCTGCTGACTGTGGATAGGTA
CACTGCCCTTTGTCATCCGCTGCACCATAGAGCCGCCTCCTCTCCCGGCCGGACGCGAAGGGCCATCGCT
GCTGTGCTGAGCGCCGCCCTGCTTACAGGCATCCCCTTTTATTGGTGGCTGGATATGTGGCGGGACACTG
ATTCTCCCCGAACGCTCGATGAGGTGCTTAAATGGGCCCATTGCCTGACCGTTTATTTTATCCCATGTGG
CGTTTTCCTGGTCACCAATTCTGCAATCATACATCGCCTCAGACGGCGAGGACGGAGTGGGCTGCAGCCC
CGGGTCGGTAAGTCTACAGCAATTCTGCTTGGCATTACTACACTGTTCACACTGCTGTGGGCCCCACGCG
TTTTCGTGATGCTGTATCATATGTATGTGGCCCCTGTCCACCGGGATTGGAGAGTGCATCTTGCACTGGA
CGTCGCTAACATGGTGGCCATGCTGCACACCGCCGCCAATTTTGGGCTTTACTGTTTCGTGAGTAAGACT
TTTCGCGCTACAGTCCGCCAGGTCATACATGACGCCTATCTGCCATGCACCCTGGCGTCCCAGCCTGAAG
GCATGGCTGCTAAACCCGTGATGGAGCCTCCCGGACTGCCAACAGGTGCCGAGGTT
