>Addgene plasmid #66319 | GPR142-Tango | addgene partial sequence | sequence record 119983 | CMV-F 5'-CGCAAATGGGCGGTAGGCGTG-3'
GCTCTCTGGCTAACTAGAGAACCCACTGCTTACTGGCTTATCGAAATTAATACGACTCACTATAGGGAGA
CCCAAGCTGGCTAGCGTTTAAACTTAAGCTTGGTACCGAGCTCGGATCCACTAGTCCAGTGTGGTGGAAT
TCTGCAGATATCCAGCACAGTGGCGGCCGCGCCACCATGAAGACGATCATCGCCCTGAGCTACATCTTCT
GCCTGGTATTCGCCGACTACAAGGACGATGATGACGCCAGCATCGATATGTCTATTATGATGCTTCCCAT
GGAGCAGAAGATCCAGTGGGTGCCCACTAGTCTTCAGGACATCACAGCTGTGCTGGGTACCGAAGCCTAC
ACCGAAGAAGATAAGAGCATGGTGAGTCACGCTCAGAAAAGTCAGCACTCTTGCCTCTCTCACAGCCGGT
GGCTGAGAAGCCCCCAGGTAACGGGCGGCAGCTGGGACCTCAGAATACGACCCAGTAAAGACAGTAGTAG
CTTCAGGCAGGCTCAGTGCCTGCGGAAAGATCCCGGTGCTAATAACCACCTGGAATCACAGGGGGTACGG
GGCACTGCTGGGGACGCTGACAGAGAGCTGAGAGGACCTTCAGAGAAGGCTACGGCAGGCCAGCCTCGGG
TTACTCTGTTGCCCACGCCACATGTATCCGGTCTGTCACAGGAATTTGAGAGTCATTGGCCCGAAATCGC
AGAAAGGAGCCCTTGCGTCGCTGGTGTGATTCCAGTGATTTATTACAGCGTACTCCTGGGGCTGGGTCTT
CCGGTCTCTCTTTTGACCGCTGTTGCTCTCGCAAGACTGGCAACGCGCACCCGGCGGCCTAGTTATTACT
ATCTGCTGGCCTTGACAGCTAGCGACATCATCATCCAGGTTGTGATTGTGTTCGCAGGATTCCTTCTCCA
GGGAGCCGTCTTGGCTAGACAGGTGCCTC
