>Addgene plasmid #66319 | GPR142-Tango | addgene partial sequence | sequence record 119985 | Tet-R 5'-GGCGAGTTTACGGGTTGTTA-3'
GCTCTATGCGCTGTTATCACTTTACTTTTATCTAATCTTAGCTGGAAGTACAGGTTCTCACCGGTCGATG
AAGTGTCCTTGGCCAGGGAGGAGCTGGCGGTGGTGCAGGACTCATCTTGGGGACCCAGGCTGGGTGGGGT
GCGTCCACCGGTATCGATAACCTCGGCACCTGTTGGCAGTCCGGGAGGCTCCATCACGGGTTTAGCAGCC
ATGCCTTCAGGCTGGGACGCCAGGGTGCATGGCAGATAGGCGTCATGTATGACCTGGCGGACTGTAGCGC
GAAAAGTCTTACTCACGAAACAGTAAAGCCCAAAATTGGCGGCGGTGTGCAGCATGGCCACCATGTTAGC
GACGTCCAGTGCAAGATGCACTCTCCAATCCCGGTGGACAGGGGCCACATACATATGATACAGCATCACG
AAAACGCGTGGGGCCCACAGCAGTGTGAACAGTGTAGTAATGCCAAGCAGAATTGCTGTAGACTTACCGA
CCCGGGGCTGCAGCCCACTCCGTCCTCGCCGTCTGAGGCGATGTATGATTGCAGAATTGGTGACCAGGAA
AACGCCACATGGGATAAAATAAACGGTCAGGCAATGGGCCCATTTAAGCACCTCATCGAGCGTTCGGGGA
GAATCAGTGTCCCGCCACATATCCAGCCACCAATAAAAGGGGATGCCTGTAAGCAGGGCGGCGCTCAGCA
CAGCAGCGATGGCCCTTCGCGTCCGGCCGGGAGAGGAGGCGGCTCTATGGTGCAGCGGATGACAAAGGGC
AGTGTACCTATCCACAGTCAGCAGAATGGCGATCCACACACTGGCGTGGTTGGCGGCAAACTCCAGTATA
TTTGCCGTCCTGACAACGGCCTGAGGCACCTGTCTAGCCAAGACGGCTCCCTGGAGAAGGAATCCTGCGA
ACACAATCACAACCTGGATGATGATGTCGCTAGCTGTCAAGGCCAGCAGATAGTAATAACTAGGCCGCCG
GGTGCGCGTTGC
